Addgene plasmid #134816: SMT201
Purpose: SMT101 with TET promoter for TYMS, in vivo assays
Depositing lab: Tanja Kortemme. Depositing organization: University of California, San Francisco (UCSF). Publication: Altered expression of a quality control protease in E. coli reshapes the in vivo mutational landscape of a model enzyme. Thompson S, Zhang Y, Ingle C, Reynolds KA, Kortemme T. eLife. 2020 Jul 23;9. pii: 53476. doi: 10.7554/eLife.53476. PubMed 32701056.
Backbone
  Vector backbone: pACYC-Duet
  Backbone manufacturer: Novagen (EMD Millipore)
  Backbone size w/o insert (bp): 4008
  Total vector size (bp): 5180
  Modifications to backbone: T7 promoter has been replace with a TET promoter.
  Vector type: Bacterial Expression
Growth in bacteria
  Bacterial resistance: Chloramphenicol, 25 μg/mL
  Growth temperature: 37°C
  Growth strain: DH5alpha
  Copy number: Low Copy
Gene/Insert 1
  Gene/Insert name: Dihydrofolate reductase (alt name: folA)
  Species: Escherichia coli
  Insert size (bp): 480
  Mutation: Silent mutations to eliminate internal restriction sites: S49, L62, S64, A81, I82, G97, K109, L110.
  GenBank ID: BAB96616.1
  Promoter: T7
  Cloning method: Restriction Enzyme; 5′ cloning site NcoI (destroyed during cloning); 3′ cloning site SalI (not destroyed)
  Sequencing primers: 5′ GGATCTCGACGCTCTCCCTT; 3′ GATTATGCGGCCGTGTACAA
Gene/Insert 2
  Gene/Insert name: Thymidylate synthase (alt name: thyA)
  Species: Escherichia coli
  Insert size (bp): 807
  GenBank ID: BAE76896.1
  Promoter: TET
  Cloning method: Restriction Enzyme; 5′ cloning site NdeI (not destroyed); 3′ cloning site XhoI (not destroyed)
  Sequencing primers: 5′ TTGTACACGGCCGCATAATC; 3′ GCTAGTTATTGCTCAGCGG
Resource information
  A portion of this plasmid was derived from a plasmid made by: Modified from plasmids received from the laboratory of Professor Stephen Benkovic (Penn State University).
Terms and licenses: Academic/Nonprofit Terms; Industry Terms: Not Available to Industry
How to cite: SMT201 was a gift from Tanja Kortemme (Addgene plasmid # 134816 ; http://n2t.net/addgene:134816 ; RRID:Addgene_134816)
