[The description below was written by a language model from this plasmid's Addgene catalogue record and pLannotate feature annotations shown in this document.]
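Description:
SMT201 is a low-copy bacterial expression plasmid built on the pACYC-Duet two-cassette backbone, about 5.2 kb in total. It replicates in E. coli from the p15A origin, which is compatible with ColE1-type plasmids, and is selected with chloramphenicol through the cat gene and its native promoter. The backbone also carries lacI under its own promoter. The short IS1, RSF ori and tetracycline-resistance fragments in the feature table appear to be annotation remnants of the backbone rather than functional parts.

The plasmid co-expresses two E. coli folate-pathway enzymes. In the first cassette, dihydrofolate reductase (folA) sits downstream of a T7 promoter with a lac operator and the T7 gene 10 ribosome binding site. Its coding sequence carries silent changes at several codons to remove internal restriction sites. In the second cassette, the Duet vector's T7 promoter has been replaced with the PLtetO-1 promoter, a phage lambda PL derivative bearing tet operator sites, which drives thymidylate synthase (thyA). The S-Tag fragment and T7 terminator of the Duet backbone lie downstream of thyA, but the record does not say whether the tag is fused to the protein. No tet repressor gene is annotated on the plasmid.

The two enzymes are metabolically coupled: thymidylate synthase produces dihydrofolate while making dTMP, and DHFR reduces dihydrofolate. SMT201 is described as a version of SMT101 with the TET promoter for thymidylate synthase, intended for in vivo assays. The associated work concerns the in vivo mutational landscape of a model enzyme in E. coli. That focus, together with the restriction-site-cleaned folA sequence, is consistent with using the plasmid to carry DHFR variants.
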