Features (pLannotate 1.2.2; 19 found; start..end, strand, type, name):
     34..107     +  promoter       PLtetO-1 promoter: modified phage lambda PL promoter with tet operator sites (Lutz and Bujard, 1997)
    149..940     +  CDS            thyA: TYSY_ECO57 - Experimental evidence at protein level: Swiss-Prot protein existence level 1. Catalyzes the reductive methylation of 2'-deoxyuridine-5'- monophosphate (dUMP) to 2'-deoxythymidine-5'-monophosphate (dTMP) while utilizing 5,10-methylenetetrahydrofolate (mTHF) as the methyl donor and reductant in the reaction, yielding dihydrofolate (DHF) as a by- product. This enzymatic reaction provides an intracellular de novo source of dTMP, an essential precursor for DNA biosynthesis. From Escherichia coli O157:H7.
    956..997     +  CDS            S-Tag (fragment): affinity and epitope tag derived from pancreatic ribonuclease A
   1027..1044    +  CDS            SET1 (fragment): solubility-enhancement tag derived from T7 phage gene 10B
   1052..1099    +  terminator     T7 terminator: transcription terminator for bacteriophage T7 RNA polymerase
   1323..1979    -  CDS            cat: CAT_ECOLX - Experimental evidence at protein level: Swiss-Prot protein existence level 1. This enzyme is an effector of chloramphenicol resistance in bacteria. From Escherichia coli. This protein is used as a marker in many commonly used cloning vectors, such as pACYC184.
   1980..2082    -  promoter       cat promoter: promoter of the E. coli cat gene encoding chloramphenicol acetyltransferase
   2203..2346    +  mobile_element IS1 (fragment): prokaryotic transposable element IS1
   2465..2520    -  rep_origin     RSF ori (fragment): Plasmids containing the RSF 1030 origin of replication can be propagated in E. coli cells that contain additional plasmids with compatible origins.
   2608..3153    -  rep_origin     p15A ori: Plasmids containing the medium-copy-number p15A origin of replication can be propagated in E. coli cells that contain a second plasmid with the ColE1 origin.
   3265..3329    -  CDS            TcR (fragment): tetracycline efflux protein; tet; confers resistance to tetracycline
   3344..3365    -  protein_bind   CAP binding site: CAP binding activates transcription in the presence of cAMP. E. coli catabolite activator protein
   3378..4460    -  CDS            lacI: lac repressor; lacI; The lac repressor binds to the lac operator to inhibit transcription in E. coli. This inhibition can be relieved by adding lactose or isopropyl-β-D-thiogalactopyranoside (IPTG).
   4461..4538    -  promoter       lacI promoter: lacI
   4546..4581    -  CDS            TcR (fragment): tetracycline efflux protein; tet; confers resistance to tetracycline
   4584..4602    +  promoter       T7 promoter: promoter for bacteriophage T7 RNA polymerase
   4603..4627    +  protein_bind   lac operator: The lac repressor binds to the lac operator to inhibit transcription in E. coli. This inhibition can be relieved by adding lactose or isopropyl-β-D-thiogalactopyranoside (IPTG). lac repressor encoded by lacI
   4642..4664    +  RBS            RBS: efficient ribosome binding site from bacteriophage T7 gene 10 (Olins and Rangwala, 1989)
   4671..5150    +  CDS            ecDHFR: E. coli dihydrofolate reductase; folA
>Addgene plasmid #134816 | SMT201 | addgene full sequence | sequence record 274005 | Addgene NGS Result
CTTAAGTCGAACAGAAAGTAATCGTATTGTACATCCCTATCAGTGATAGAGATTGACATCCCTATCAGTG
ATAGAGATACTGAGCACATCAGCAGGACGCACTGACCGAATTCATTAAAGAGGAGAAAGGTACCATATGG
CAGATCTCATGAAACAGTACCTGGAGCTGATGCAAAAAGTTCTGGATGAGGGTACCCAGAAAAACGACCG
CACGGGTACCGGAACGCTGAGCATTTTTGGCCATCAGATGCGTTTTAACCTGCAGGACGGATTCCCGCTG
GTTACGACCAAACGCTGCCACCTGCGTAGCATTATTCATGAGCTGCTGTGGTTTCTGCAAGGTGACACTA
ACATCGCGTATCTGCACGAAAACAATGTGACGATCTGGGATGAATGGGCCGATGAAAACGGCGATCTGGG
CCCAGTGTATGGTAAACAGTGGCGCGCCTGGCCAACGCCAGATGGCCGCCACATCGATCAGATCACGACC
GTGCTGAATCAACTGAAAAACGACCCGGACAGCCGCCGCATTATTGTTTCCGCGTGGAATGTGGGTGAAC
TGGATAAAATGGCGCTGGCGCCGTGCCATGCATTCTTCCAGTTTTACGTTGCGGACGGTAAGCTGAGCTG
TCAACTTTATCAGCGCAGCTGCGATGTTTTCCTCGGCCTGCCGTTCAATATCGCCAGCTACGCGTTACTG
GTGCATATGATGGCGCAGCAGTGCGACCTGGAGGTGGGTGATTTTGTCTGGACCGGCGGTGATACCCACC
TGTACAGCAACCATATGGACCAAACGCATCTGCAATTGAGCCGTGAGCCGCGTCCGCTGCCGAAACTGAT
TATTAAGCGCAAACCCGAGAGCATCTTTGACTATCGTTTCGAAGACTTCGAGATTGAAGGCTACGATCCG
CACCCGGGTATCAAAGCGCCGGTGGCTATCTAACTCGAGTCTGGTAAAGAAACCGCTGCTGCGAAATTTG
AACGCCAGCACATGGACTCGTCTACTAGCGCAGCTTAATTAACCTAGGCTGCTGCCACCGCTGAGCAATA
ACTAGCATAACCCCTTGGGGCCTCTAAACGGGTCTTGAGGGGTTTTTTGCTGAAACCTCAGGCATTTGAG
AAGCACACGGTCACACTGCTTCCGGTAGTCAATAAACCGGTAAACCAGCAATAGACATAAGCGGCTATTT
AACGACCCTGCCCTGAACCGACGACCGGGTCGAATTTGCTTTCGAATTTCTGCCATTCATCCGCTTATTA
TCACTTATTCAGGCGTAGCAACCAGGCGTTTAAGGGCACCAATAACTGCCTTAAAAAAATTACGCCCCGC
CCTGCCACTCATCGCAGTACTGTTGTAATTCATTAAGCATTCTGCCGACATGGAAGCCATCACAAACGGC
ATGATGAACCTGAATCGCCAGCGGCATCAGCACCTTGTCGCCTTGCGTATAATATTTGCCCATAGTGAAA
ACGGGGGCGAAGAAGTTGTCCATATTGGCCACGTTTAAATCAAAACTGGTGAAACTCACCCAGGGATTGG
CTGAGACGAAAAACATATTCTCAATAAACCCTTTAGGGAAATAGGCCAGGTTTTCACCGTAACACGCCAC
ATCTTGCGAATATATGTGTAGAAACTGCCGGAAATCGTCGTGGTATTCACTCCAGAGCGATGAAAACGTT
TCAGTTTGCTCATGGAAAACGGTGTAACAAGGGTGAACACTATCCCATATCACCAGCTCACCGTCTTTCA
TTGCCATACGGAACTCCGGATGAGCATTCATCAGGCGGGCAAGAATGTGAATAAAGGCCGGATAAAACTT
GTGCTTATTTTTCTTTACGGTCTTTAAAAAGGCCGTAATATCCAGCTGAACGGTCTGGTTATAGGTACAT
TGAGCAACTGACTGAAATGCCTCAAAATGTTCTTTACGATGCCATTGGGATATATCAACGGTGGTATATC
CAGTGATTTTTTTCTCCATTTTAGCTTCCTTAGCTCCTGAAAATCTCGATAACTCAAAAAATACGCCCGG
TAGTGATCTTATTTCATTATGGTGAAAGTTGGAACCTCTTACGTGCCGATCAACGTCTCATTTTCGCCAA
AAGTTGGCCCAGGGCTTCCCGGTATCAACAGGGACACCAGGATTTATTTATTCTGCGAAGTGATCTTCCG
TCACAGGTATTTATTCGGCGCAAAGTGCGTCGGGTGATGCTGCCAACTTACTGATTTAGTGTATGATGGT
GTTTTTGAGGTGCTCCAGTGGCTTCTGTTTCTATCAGCTGTCCCTCCTGTTCAGCTACTGACGGGGTGGT
GCGTAACGGCAAAAGCACCGCCGGACATCAGCGCTAGCGGAGTGTATACTGGCTTACTATGTTGGCACTG
ATGAGGGTGTCAGTGAAGTGCTTCATGTGGCAGGAGAAAAAAGGCTGCACCGGTGCGTCAGCAGAATATG
TGATACAGGATATATTCCGCTTCCTCGCTCACTGACTCGCTACGCTCGGTCGTTCGACTGCGGCGAGCGG
AAATGGCTTACGAACGGGGCGGAGATTTCCTGGAAGATGCCAGGAAGATACTTAACAGGGAAGTGAGAGG
GCCGCGGCAAAGCCGTTTTTCCATAGGCTCCGCCCCCCTGACAAGCATCACGAAATCTGACGCTCAAATC
AGTGGTGGCGAAACCCGACAGGACTATAAAGATACCAGGCGTTTCCCCCTGGCGGCTCCCTCGTGCGCTC
TCCTGTTCCTGCCTTTCGGTTTACCGGTGTCATTCCGCTGTTATGGCCGCGTTTGTCTCATTCCACGCCT
GACACTCAGTTCCGGGTAGGCAGTTCGCTCCAAGCTGGACTGTATGCACGAACCCCCCGTTCAGTCCGAC
CGCTGCGCCTTATCCGGTAACTATCGTCTTGAGTCCAACCCGGAAAGACATGCAAAAGCACCACTGGCAG
CAGCCACTGGTAATTGATTTAGAGGAGTTAGTCTTGAAGTCATGCGCCGGTTAAGGCTAAACTGAAAGGA
CAAGTTTTGGTGACTGCGCTCCTCCAAGCCAGTTACCTCGGTTCAAAGAGTTGGTAGCTCAGAGAACCTT
CGAAAAACCGCCCTGCAAGGCGGTTTTTTCGTTTTCAGAGCAAGAGATTACGCGCAGACCAAAACGATCT
CAAGAAGATCATCTTATTAATCAGATAAAATATTTCTAGATTTCAGTGCAATTTATCTCTTCAAATGTAG
CACCTGAAGTCAGCCCCATACGATATAAGTTGTAATTCTCATGTTAGTCATGCCCCGCGCCCACCGGAAG
GAGCTGACTGGGTTGAAGGCTCTCAAGGGCATCGGTCGAGATCCCGGTGCCTAATGAGTGAGCTAACTTA
CATTAATTGCGTTGCGCTCACTGCCCGCTTTCCAGTCGGGAAACCTGTCGTGCCAGCTGCATTAATGAAT
CGGCCAACGCGCGGGGAGAGGCGGTTTGCGTATTGGGCGCCAGGGTGGTTTTTCTTTTCACCAGTGAGAC
GGGCAACAGCTGATTGCCCTTCACCGCCTGGCCCTGAGAGAGTTGCAGCAAGCGGTCCACGCTGGTTTGC
CCCAGCAGGCGAAAATCCTGTTTGATGGTGGTTAACGGCGGGATATAACATGAGCTGTCTTCGGTATCGT
CGTATCCCACTACCGAGATGTCCGCACCAACGCGCAGCCCGGACTCGGTAATGGCGCGCATTGCGCCCAG
CGCCATCTGATCGTTGGCAACCAGCATCGCAGTGGGAACGATGCCCTCATTCAGCATTTGCATGGTTTGT
TGAAAACCGGACATGGCACTCCAGTCGCCTTCCCGTTCCGCTATCGGCTGAATTTGATTGCGAGTGAGAT
ATTTATGCCAGCCAGCCAGACGCAGACGCGCCGAGACAGAACTTAATGGGCCCGCTAACAGCGCGATTTG
CTGGTGACCCAATGCGACCAGATGCTCCACGCCCAGTCGCGTACCGTCTTCATGGGAGAAAATAATACTG
TTGATGGGTGTCTGGTCAGAGACATCAAGAAATAACGCCGGAACATTAGTGCAGGCAGCTTCCACAGCAA
TGGCATCCTGGTCATCCAGCGGATAGTTAATGATCAGCCCACTGACGCGTTGCGCGAGAAGATTGTGCAC
CGCCGCTTTACAGGCTTCGACGCCGCTTCGTTCTACCATCGACACCACCACGCTGGCACCCAGTTGATCG
GCGCGAGATTTAATCGCCGCGACAATTTGCGACGGCGCGTGCAGGGCCAGACTGGAGGTGGCAACGCCAA
TCAGCAACGACTGTTTGCCCGCCAGTTGTTGTGCCACGCGGTTGGGAATGTAATTCAGCTCCGCCATCGC
CGCTTCCACTTTTTCCCGCGTTTTCGCAGAAACGTGGCTGGCCTGGTTCACCACGCGGGAAACGGTCTGA
TAAGAGACACCGGCATACTCTGCGACATCGTATAACGTTACTGGTTTCACATTCACCACCCTGAATTGAC
TCTCTTCCGGGCGCTATCATGCCATACCGCGAAAGGTTTTGCGCCATTCGATGGTGTCCGGGATCTCGAC
GCTCTCCCTTATGCGACTCCTGCATTAGGAAATTAATACGACTCACTATAGGGGAATTGTGAGCGGATAA
CAATTCCCCTGTAGAAATAATTTTGTTTAACTTTAATAAGGAGATATACCATGATCAGTCTGATTGCGGC
GTTAGCGGTAGATCGCGTTATCGGCATGGAAAACGCCATGCCGTGGAACCTGCCTGCCGATCTCGCCTGG
TTTAAACGCAACACCTTAAATAAACCCGTGATTATGGGCCGCCATACCTGGGAATCAATCGGTCGTCCGT
TGCCAGGACGCAAAAATATTATCCTCAGCAGTCAACCGGGTACGGACGATCGCGTAACGTGGGTGAAGTC
GGTGGATGAAGCCATCGCGGCGTGTGGTGACGTACCAGAAATCATGGTGATTGGCGGCGGTCGCGTTTAT
GAACAGTTCTTGCCAAAAGCGCAAAAACTGTATCTGACGCATATCGACGCAGAAGTGGAAGGCGACACCC
ATTTCCCGGATTACGAGCCGGATGACTGGGAATCGGTATTCAGCGAATTCCACGATGCTGATGCGCAGAA
CTCTCACAGCTATTGCTTTGAGATTCTGGAGCGGCGGTAACAGGCGTCGACAAGCTTGCGGCCGCATAAT
G
